Addgene plasmid #180258: pD2529-CAG-HA-mouse GARP
Purpose: Mouse full length GARP expression
Depositing lab: Timothy Springer. Publication: Loss of LRRC33-dependent TGFbeta1 activation enhances anti-tumor immunity and checkpoint blockade therapy. Jiang A, Qin Y, Springer TA. Cancer Immunol Res. 2022 Feb 18. pii: 681626. doi: 10.1158/2326-6066.CIR-21-0593. PubMed 35181792.
Backbone
  Vector backbone: pD2529 CAG
  Vector type: Mammalian Expression
  Selectable markers: Puromycin
Growth in bacteria
  Bacterial resistance: Kanamycin, 50 μg/mL
  Growth temperature: 37°C
  Growth strain: DH5alpha
  Copy number: High Copy
Gene/Insert
  Gene/Insert name: GARP (alt name: LRRC32)
  Species: M. musculus (mouse)
  Insert size (bp): 1938
  Entrez Gene: Lrrc32 (a.k.a. AI426318, D11S833Eh, D7H11S833E, EG434215, Garp)
  Tag / fusion protein: HA (N terminal on insert)
  Cloning method: Gibson Cloning
  Sequencing primers: 5′ TTTCCTACAGCTCCTGGGCAA; 3′ TGCCACAGATGTTACTTAGCCTTT
Terms and licenses: Academic/Nonprofit Terms; Industry Terms: Not Available to Industry
How to cite: pD2529-CAG-HA-mouse GARP was a gift from Timothy Springer (Addgene plasmid # 180258 ; http://n2t.net/addgene:180258 ; RRID:Addgene_180258)
