[The description below was written by a language model from this plasmid's Addgene catalogue record and pLannotate feature annotations shown in this document.]
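Description:
pD2529-CAG-HA-mouse GARP is a 9,267 nt mammalian expression plasmid built on the pD2529 CAG backbone for producing full-length mouse GARP (LRRC32, gene Lrrc32). In bacteria it is maintained at high copy through a ColE1/pUC-type origin and selected with kanamycin, via an aminoglycoside phosphotransferase gene preceded by a fragment of the synthetic EM7 bacterial promoter. For selection in mammalian cells, a separate cassette on the opposite strand uses the mouse PGK promoter to drive puromycin N-acetyltransferase, terminated by a human β-globin polyadenylation fragment.

The payload is transcribed from the CAG promoter, annotated here as its three parts: the CMV immediate-early enhancer, the chicken β-actin promoter and a chimeric chicken β-actin/rabbit β-globin intron, a combination that gives strong constitutive expression in many mammalian cell types. Downstream lies the Lrrc32 coding sequence, introduced by Gibson cloning and recorded as carrying an N-terminal HA epitope tag for detection; the tag itself is not annotated separately in the feature table, so its exact position relative to the signal peptide is not stated. The region between the end of the coding sequence and the next annotated element, roughly a kilobase, has no annotation. Further downstream sit a hepatitis B virus post-transcriptional regulatory element (overlapping sequence detected as a fragment of the HBV X gene, which is part of that element), which enhances mRNA export and expression, and a rabbit β-globin polyadenylation signal.

GARP binds the latency-associated peptide of TGF-β and holds the cytokine latent at the cell surface until integrin-dependent activation. The plasmid suits transient expression or puromycin-selected stable lines for studying this regulation, and was deposited with work on TGF-β1 activation and anti-tumour immunity.
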