Features (pLannotate 1.2.2; 13 found; start..end, strand, type, name):
      3..306     +  enhancer       CMV enhancer: human cytomegalovirus immediate early enhancer
    308..583     +  promoter       chicken β-actin promoter: No description available
    584..1600    +  intron         chimeric intron: chimera between introns from chicken β-actin and rabbit β-globin
   1740..3755    +  CDS            Lrrc32: LRC32_MOUSE - Experimental evidence at protein level: Swiss-Prot protein existence level 1. Key regulator of transforming growth factor beta (TGFB1, TGFB2 and TGFB3) that controls TGF-beta activation by maintaining it in a latent state during storage in extracellular space (PubMed:25127859). Associates specifically via disulfide bonds with the Latency-associated peptide (LAP), which is the regulatory chain of TGF-beta, and regulates integrin-dependent activation of TGF-beta (PubMed:25127859, PubMed:28912269). Able to outcompete LTBP1 for binding to LAP regulatory chain of TGF-beta (By similari
   4791..5049    +  ncRNA          HBV PRE 1151-1410: Accession: RF02816 - Hepatitis B virus post-transcriptional regulatory element 1151-1410
   5015..5356    +  CDS            X (fragment): X_HBVD3 - Experimental evidence at protein level: Swiss-Prot protein existence level 1. Multifunctional protein that plays a role in silencing host antiviral defenses and promoting viral transcription. Does not seem to be essential for HBV infection. May be directly involved in development of cirrhosis and liver cancer (hepatocellular carcinoma). Most of cytosolic activities involve modulation of cytosolic calcium. The effect on apoptosis is controversial depending on the cell types in which the studies have been conducted. May induce apoptosis by localizing in mitochondria and causing loss of
   5338..5393    +  polyA_signal   β-globin poly(A) signal: rabbit β-globin polyadenylation signal (Gil and Proudfoot, 1987)
   6103..6691    -  rep_origin     ori: high-copy-number ColE1/pMB1/pBR322/pUC origin of replication
   6777..7586    -  CDS            KanR: aminoglycoside phosphotransferase; aph(3')-Ia; confers resistance to kanamycin in bacteria or G418 (Geneticin®) in eukaryotes
   7605..7649    -  promoter       EM7 promoter (fragment): synthetic bacterial promoter&nbsp
   7868..8077    -  polyA_signal   β-globin poly(A) (fragment): human β-globin polyadenylation signal
   8078..8677    -  CDS            PuroR (fragment): puromycin N-acetyltransferase; pac from Streptomyces; confers resistance to puromycin
   8687..9186    -  promoter       PGK promoter: mouse phosphoglycerate kinase 1 promoter
>Addgene plasmid #180258 | pD2529-CAG-HA-mouse GARP | addgene full sequence | sequence record 357201 | Addgene NGS Result
CGCGTTACATAACTTACGGTAAATGGCCCGCCTGGCTGACCGCCCAACGACCCCCGCCCATTGACGTCAA
TAATGACGTATGTTCCCATAGTAACGCCAATAGGGACTTTCCATTGACGTCAATGGGTGGAGTATTTACG
GTAAACTGCCCACTTGGCAGTACATCAAGTGTATCATATGCCAAGTACGCCCCCTATTGACGTCAATGAC
GGTAAATGGCCCGCCTGGCATTATGCCCAGTACATGACCTTATGGGACTTTCCTACTTGGCAGTACATCT
ACGTATTAGTCATCGCTATTACCATGGTCGAGGTGAGCCCCACGTTCTGCTTCACTCTCCCCATCTCCCC
CCCCTCCCCACCCCCAATTTTGTATTTATTTATTTTTTAATTATTTTGTGCAGCGATGGGGGCGGGGGGG
GGGGGGGCGCGCGCCAGGCGGGGCGGGGSGGGGSGRGGGGSGGGGSGGGGSGRGGCGGRGAGGTGCGGCG
GCAGCCAATCAGAGCGGCGCGCTCCGAAAGTTTCCTTTTATGGCGAGGCGGCGGCGGCGGCGGCCCTATA
AAAAGCGAAGCGCGCGGCGGGCGGGAGTCGCTGCGCGCTGCCTTCGCCCCGTGCCCCGCTCCGCCGCCGC
CTCGCGCCGCCCGCCCCGGCTCTGACTGACCGCGTTACTCCCACAGGTGAGCGGGCGGGACGGCCCTTCT
CCTCCGGGCTGTAATTAGCGCTTGGTTTAATGACGGCTTGTTTCTTTTCTGTGGCTGCGTGAAAGCCTTG
AGGGGCTCCGGGAGGGCCCTTTGTGCGGGGGGAGCGGCTCGGGGGGTGCGTGCGTGTGTGTGTGCGTGGG
GAGCGCCGCGTGCGGCTCCGCGCTGCCCGGCGGCTGTGAGCGCTGCGGGCGCGGCGCGGGGCTTTGTGCG
CTCCGCAGTGTGCGCGAGGGGAGCGCGGCCGGGGGCGGTGCCCCGCGGTGCGGGGGGGGCTGCGAGGGGA
ACAAAGGCTGCGTGCGGGGTGTGTGCGTGGGGGGGTGAGCAGGGGGTGTGGGCGCGTCGGTCGGGCTGCA
ACCCCCCCTGCACCCCCCTCCCCGAGTTGCTGAGCACGGCCCGGCTTCGGGTGCGGGGCTCCGTACGGGG
CGTGGCGCGGGGCTCGCCGTGCCGGGCGGGGGGTGGCGGCAGGTGGGGGTGCCGGGCGGGGCGGGGCCGC
CTCGGGCCGGGGAGGGCTCGGGGGAGGGGCGCGGCGGCCCCCGGAGCGCCGGCGGCTGTCGAGGCGCGGC
GAGCCGCAGCCATTGCCTTTTATGGTAATCGTGCGAGAGGGCGCAGGGACTTCCTTTGTCCCAAATCTGT
GCGGAGCCGAAATCTGGGAGGCGCCGCCGCACCCCCTCTAGCGGGCGCGGGGCGAAGCGGTGCGGCGCCG
GCAGGAAGGAAATGGGCGGGGAGGGCCTTCGTGCGTCGCCGCGCCGCCGTCCCCTTCTCCCTCTCCAGCC
TCGGGGCTGTCCGCGGGGGGACGGCTGCCTTCGGGGGGGACGGGGCAGGGCGGGGTTCGGCTTCTGGCGT
GTGACCGGCGGCTCTAGAGCCTCTGCTAACCATGTTCATGCCTTCTTCTTTTTCCTACAGCTCCTGGGCA
ACGTGCTGGTTATTGTGCTGTCTCATCATTTTGGCAAAGAATTCGGCTTGATCGAAGCCGTCTCAGGGGA
GAGACCACACCCAAGCTGTCTAGAGCCGCCACCTTGTGAAGAGCGCCGCCACCATGCCTTTGCTCCTCCT
GTTGCCCTTGCTCTGGGCTGGCGCCCTCGCGGCCTACCCATACGATGTTCCAGATTACGCTCTCGAGATC
TCTCAGCGTCGAGAGCAAGTGCCCTGTAGGACGGTGAACAAGGAGGCCTTGTGCCACGGCCTTGGCCTGC
TCCAGGTCCCCTCGGTGCTCTCACTGGACATCCAAGCTCTCTACTTGTCCGGGAACCAACTGCAGAGCAT
CCTGGTCTCCCCACTGGGCTTCTATACAGCGCTTCGTCACCTGGATTTAAGTGACAACCAGATTAGCTTC
CTCCAGGCTGGGGTCTTCCAGGCCCTGCCCTACCTGGAGCACCTTAACCTGGCCCACAATCGGCTTGCCA
CAGGCATGGCTCTCAACAGTGGTGGTCTGGGCCGCCTGCCCCTTTTGGTCTCCCTGGACCTGTCTGGGAA
CAGCCTGCATGGCAATCTGGTGGAGCGACTGTTGGGTGAGACCCCGAGGCTGCGTACGCTCTCACTGGCG
GAGAACAGCCTCACTCGCCTGGCACGCCACACCTTCTGGGGTATGCCAGCGGTGGAGCAATTAGACCTCC
ACAGCAATGTCCTCATGGACATCGAGGACGGTGCCTTTGAGGCCCTGCCCCACCTGACTCACCTCAATCT
CTCCAGAAACTCCCTCACCTGCATCTCAGACTTCAGCCTCCAGCAGCTGCAGGTACTAGACTTGAGCTGC
AACAGCATTGAGGCCTTCCAGACGGCCCCGGAACCACAGGCCCAGTTCCAGTTGGCCTGGCTCGACCTCC
GGGAGAACAAGCTGCTCCACTTCCCTGACCTGGCCGTGTTCCCGAGACTCATCTACCTGAATGTGTCTAA
CAACCTCATCCAGCTCCCTGCGGGGCTGCCCCGGGGCAGTGAGGACCTCCACGCACCCTCTGAAGGCTGG
TCAGCCTCTCCACTGTCCAACCCCAGCCGGAATGCCAGCACCCACCCTCTCTCCCAGCTCCTGAACCTGG
ATCTGAGTTACAATGAGATCGAACTGGTCCCTGCTAGCTTTCTTGAACACCTGACCTCCCTGCGCTTCCT
CAACCTCAGCAGAAACTGCCTGCGATCCTTTGAGGCTCGACAAGTGGACTCCCTGCCCTGCCTGGTGCTT
TTGGACTTGAGCCACAATGTGCTGGAAGCATTAGAACTGGGTACCAAAGTCCTAGGGTCCCTGCAGACGT
TGCTTCTGCAGGACAATGCCTTGCAAGAACTTCCACCCTATACCTTTGCCAGCCTGGCCAGCCTGCAGAG
GCTAAACCTACAGGGGAACCAGGTCAGTCCCTGTGGGGGGCCAGCAGAACCAGGTCCCCCGGGCTGTGTG
GACTTCTCTGGGATCCCCACCCTTCATGTTCTTAACATGGCAGGGAACTCGATGGGAATGCTCAGGGCGG
GCAGCTTCCTTCACACCCCACTTACAGAGCTGGACCTCTCCACCAATCCTGGTCTGGATGTGGCCACGGG
AGCCCTGGTGGGCCTGGAGGCATCCTTAGAGGTACTGGAGCTTCAAGGCAACGGGCTGACTGTCTTGAGA
GTGGACTTGCCCTGCTTTCTCCGTCTCAAGCGCCTTAACCTTGCTGAGAACCAGTTAAGCCACCTGCCCG
CTTGGACGCGGGCTGTGTCCCTGGAGGTGCTAGATCTGCGGAACAACAGCTTCAGCCTCCTGCCAGGCAA
TGCCATGGGTGGCCTGGAGACCAGTCTCCGGCGGCTGTACTTGCAGGGAAATCCACTCAGCTGCTGTGGC
AATGGCTGGCTGGCGGCCCAGCTGCACCAGGGCAGAGTGGATGTGGATGCTACTCAGGACCTAATCTGCC
GCTTTGGCTCCCAGGAGGAGTTGTCCCTGAGCCTAGTGCGTCCAGAGGATTGCGAGAAGGGAGGGCTGAA
GAATGTCAACCTCATCCTCCTCCTCAGCTTCACACTGGTCTCTGCCATCGTCCTCACCACGCTGGCCACC
ATCTGCTTCCTCCGCCGGCAGAAGCTCAGCCAACAATACAAAGCCTGATAAGCTAGCGGTTGAGGTCTCT
AAAAGCGTCTTCCTGTTCTCATCACATCATATCAAGGTTATATACCATCAATATTGCCACAGATGTTACT
TAGCCTTTTAATATTTCTCTAATTTAGTGTATATGCAATGATAGTTCTCTGATTTCTGAGATTGAGTTTC
TCATGTGTAATGATTATTTAGAGTTTCTCTTTCATCTGTTCAAATTTTTGTCTAGTTTTATTTTTTACTG
ATTTGTAAGACTTCTTTTTATAATCTGCATATTACAATTCTCTTTACTGGGGTGTTGCAAATATTTTCTG
TCATTCTATGGCCTGACTTTTCTTAATGGTTTTTTAATTTTAAAAATAAGTCTTAATATTCATGCAATCT
AATTAACAATCTTTTCTTTGTGGTTAGGACTTTGAGTCATAAGAAATTTTTCTCTACACTGAAGTCATGA
TGGCATGCTTCTATATTATTTTCTAAAAGATTTAAAGTTTTGCCTTCTCCATTTAGACTTATAATTCACT
GGAATTTTTTTGTGTGTATGGTATGACATATGGGTTCCCTTTTATTTTTTACATATAAATATATTTCCCT
GTTTTTCTAAAAAAGAAAAAGATCATCATTTTCCCATTGTAAAATGCCATATTTTTTTCATAGGTCACTT
ACATATATCAATGGGTCTGTTTCTGAGCTCTACTCTATTTTATCAGCCTCACTGTCTATCCCCACACATC
TCATGCTTTGCTCTAAATCTTGATATTTAGTGGAACATTCTTTCCCATTTTGTTCTACAAGAATATTTTT
GTTATTGTCTTTGGGCTTTCTATATACATTTTGAAATGAGGTTGACAAGTTAATAACAGGCCTATTGATT
GGAAAGTTTGTCAACGAATTGTGGGTCTTTTGGGGTTTGCTGCCCCTTTTACGCAATGTGGATATCCTGC
TTTAATGCCTTTATATGCATGTATACAAGCAAAACAGGCTTTTACTTTCTCGCCAACTTACAAGGCCTTT
CTCAGTAAACAGTATATGACCCTTTACCCCGTTGCTCGGCAACGGCCTGGTCTGTGCCAAGTGTTTGCTG
ACGCAACCCCCACTGGTTGGGGCTTGGCCATAGGCCATCAGCGCATGCGTGGAACCTTTGTGTCTCCTCT
GCCGATCCATACTGCGGAACTCCTAGCCGCTTGTTTTGCTCGCAGCAGGTCTGGAGCAAACCTCATCGGG
ACCGACAATTCTGTCGTACTCTCCCGCAAGTATACATCGTTTCCATGGCTGCTAGGCTGTGCTGCCAACT
GGATCCTGCGCGGGACGTCCTTTGTTTACGTCCCGTCGGCGCTGAATCCCGCGGACGACCCCTCCCGGGG
CCGCTTGGGGCTCTACCGCCCGCTTCTCCGTCTGCCGTACCGTCCGACCACGGGGCGCACCTCTCTTTAC
GCGGACTCCCCGTCTGTGCCTTCTCATCTGCCGGACCGTGTGCACTTCGCTTCACCTCTGCACGTCGCAT
GGAGGCCACCGTGAACGCCCACCGGAACCTGCCCAAGGTCTTGCATAAGAGGACTCTTGGACTTTCAGCA
ATGTCATCTCAGTGGCTAATAAAGGAAATTTATTTTCATTGCAATAGTGTGTTGGAATTTTTTGTGTCTC
TCACTCGGAAGGACATATGGGAGGGCAAATCATTTAAAACATCAGAATGAGTATTTGGTTTAGAGTTTGG
CAACATATGCCCATATGCTGGCTGCCATGAACAAAGGTTGGCTATAAAGAGGTCATCAGTATATGAAACA
GCCCCCTGCTGTCCATTCCTTATTCCATAGAAAAGCCTTGACTTGAGGTTAGATTTTTTTTATATTTTGT
TTTGTGTTATTTTTTTCTTTAACATCCCTAAAATTTTCCTTACATGTTTTACTAGCCAGATTTTTCCTCC
TCTCCTGACTACTCCCAGTCATAGCTGTCCCTCTTCTCTTATGGAGATCTTTGCATTTTTAGACATTTAG
AAGCCTATATCTTGTTACAGAATTGGAATTACACAAAAATTCTACCATATTTTGAAAGCTTAGGTTGTTC
TGAAAAAAACAATATATTGTTTTCCTGGGTAAACTAAAAGTCCCCTCGAGGAAAGGCCCCTAAAGTGAAA
CAGTGCAAAACGTTCAAAAACTGTCTGGCAATACAAGTTCCACTTTGACCAAAACGGCTGGCAGTAAAAG
GGTTAAGAAGACTGTCAGCCTTGAGCGGTATCAGCTCACTCAAAGGCGGTAATACGGTTATCCACAGAAT
CAGGGGATAACGCAGGAAAGAACATGTGAGCAAAAGGCCAGCAAAAGGCCAGGAACCGTAAAAAGGCCGC
GTTGCTGGCGTTTTTCCATAGGCTCCGCCCCCCTGACGAGCATCACAAAAATCGACGCTCAAGTCAGAGG
TGGCGAAACCCGACAGGACTATAAAGATACCAGGCGTTTCCCCCTGGAAGCTCCCTCGTGCGCTCTCCTG
TTCCGACCCTGCCGCTTACCGGATACCTGTCCGCCTTTCTCCCTTCGGGAAGCGTGGCGCTTTCTCATAG
CTCACGCTGTAGGTATCTCAGTTCGGTGTAGGTCGTTCGCTCCAAGCTGGGCTGTGTGCACGAACCCCCC
GTTCAGCCCGACCGCTGCGCCTTATCCGGTAACTATCGTCTTGAGTCCAACCCGGTAAGACACGACTTAT
CGCCACTGGCAGCAGCCACTGGTAACAGGATTAGCAGAGCGAGGTATGTAGGCGGTGCTACAGAGTTCTT
GAAGTGGTGGGCTAACTACGGCTACACTAGAAGAACAGTATTTGGTATCTGCGCTCTGCTGAAGCCAGTT
ACCTTCGGAAAAAGAGTTGGTAGCTCTTGATCCGGCAAACAAACCACCGCTGGTAGCGGTGGTTTTTTTG
TTTGCAAGCAGCAGATTACGCGCAGAAAAAAAGGATCTCAAGAAGATCCTTTGATCTTTTCTACGGGGTC
TGACGCTCAGTGGAACGACGCGCGCGTAACTCACGTTAAGGGATTTTGGTCATGAGTTAGAAAAACTCAT
CGAGCATCAAATGAAACTGCAATTTATTCATATCAGGATTATCAATACCATATTTTTGAAAAAGCCGTTT
CTGTAATGAAGGAGAAAACTCACCGAGGCAGTTCCATAGGATGGCAAGATCCTGGTATCGGTCTGCGATT
CCGACTCGTCCAACATCAATACAACCTATTAATTTCCCCTCGTCAAAAATAAGGTTATCAAGTGAGAAAT
CACCATGAGTGACGACTGAATCCGGTGAGAATGGCAAAAGTTTATGCATTTCTTTCCAGACTTGTTCAAC
AGGCCAGCCATTACGCTCGTCATCAAAATCACTCGCATCAACCAAACCGTTATTCATTCGTGATTGCGCC
TGAGCGAGGCGAAATACGCGATCGCTGTTAAAAGGACAATTACAAACAGGAATCGAGTGCAACCGGCGCA
GGAACACTGCCAGCGCATCAACAATATTTTCACCTGAATCAGGATATTCTTCTAATACCTGGAACGCTGT
TTTTCCGGGGATCGCAGTGGTGAGTAACCATGCATCATCAGGAGTACGGATAAAATGCTTGATGGTCGGA
AGTGGCATAAATTCCGTCAGCCAGTTTAGTCTGACCATCTCATCTGTAACATCATTGGCAACGCTACCTT
TGCCATGTTTCAGAAACAACTCTGGCGCATCGGGCTTCCCATACAAGCGATAGATTGTCGCACCTGATTG
CCCGACATTATCGCGAGCCCATTTATACCCATATAAATCAGCATCCATGTTGGAATTTAATCGCGGCCTC
GACGTTTCCCGTTGGATATGGCTCATTTTTTACTTCCTCACCTTGTCGTATTATACTATGCCGATATACT
ATGCCGATGATTAATTGTCGACACTGCGGGGGCTCTGTGTGGTAAGCAGGTCTTAACCTTTTTACTGCCA
ATGACGCATGGGATACGTCGTGGCAGTAAAAGGGCTTAAATGCCAACGACGCGTCCCATACGTTGTTGGC
ATTTTAATTCTTCTCTCTGCAGCGGCAGCATGTGCCGCCGCTGCAGAGAGTTTCTAGCGATGACAGCCCC
TCTGGGCAACGAGCCGGGGGGGCTGTCTTTCTTTATGTTTTAAATGCACTGACCTCCCACATTCCCTTTT
TAGTAAAATATTCAGAAATAATTTAAATACATCATTGCAATGAAAATAAATGTTTTTTATTAGGCAGAAT
CCAGATGCTCAAGGCCCTTCATAATATCCCCCAGTTTAGTAGTTGGACTTAGGGAACAAAGGAACCTTTA
ATAGAAATTGGACAGCAAGAAAGCGAGTCAGGCACCGGGCTTGCGGGTCATGCACCAGGTGCGCGGTCCT
TCGGGCACCTCGACGTCGGCGGTGACGGTGAAGCCGAGCCGCTCGTAGAAGGGGAGGTTGCGGGGCGCGG
ATGTCTCCAGGAAGGCGGGCACCCCGGCGCGCTCGGCCGCCTCCACTCCGGGGAGCACGACGGCGCTGCC
CAGACCCTTGCCCTGGTGGTCGGGCGACACGCCGACGGTGGCCAGGAACCACGCGGGCTCCTTGGGCCGG
TGCGGCGCCAGGAGGCCTTCCATCTGTTGCTGCGCGGCCAGCCGGGAACCGCTCAACTCGGCCATGCGCG
GGCCGATCTCGGCGAACACCGCCCCCGCTTCGACGCTCTCCGGCGTGGTCCAGACCGCCACCGCGGCGCC
GTCGTCCGCGACCCACACCTTGCCGATGTCGAGCCCGACGCGCGTGAGGAAGAGTTCTTGCAGCTCGGTG
ACCCGCTCGATGTGGCGGTCCGGATCGACGGTGTGGCGCGTGGCGGGGTAGTCGGCGAACGCGGCGGCGA
GGGTGCGTACGGCCCTGGGGACGTCGTCGCGGGTGGCGAGGCGCACCGTGGGCTTGTACTCGGTCATGGT
GGCGGACGAAAGGCCCGGAGATGAGGAAGAGGAGAACAGCGCGGCAGACGTGCGCTTTTGAAGCGTGCAG
AATGCCGGGCCTCCGGAGGACCTTCGGGCGCCCGCCCCGCCCCTGAGCCCGCCCCTGAGCCCGCCCCCGG
ACCCACCCCTTCCCAGCCTCTGAGCCCAGAAAGCGAAGGAGCAAAGCTGCTATTGGCCGCTGCCCCAAAG
GCCTACCCGCTTCCATTGCTCAGCGGTGCTGTCCATCTGCACGAGACTAGTGAGTCGTGCTACTTCCATT
TGTCACGTCCTGCACGACGCGAGCTGCGGGGCGGGGGGGAACTTCCTGACTAGGGGAGGAGTAGAAGGTG
GCGCGAAGGGGCCACCAAAGAACGGAGCCGGTTGGCGCCTACCGGTGGATGTGGAATGTGTGCGAGGCCA
GAGGCCACTTGTGTAGCGCCAAGTGCCCAGCGGGGCTGCTAAAGCGCATGCTCCAGACTGCCTTGGGAAA
AGCGCCTCCCCTACCCGGTAGAGAAACTTGATCTGTCGCCGCAATTCAAACTTCGTGAGGCTCCGGTGCC
CGTCAGTGACCTGCTATACTCTGGAGA
