>Addgene plasmid #180258 | pD2529-CAG-HA-mouse GARP | depositor partial sequence | sequence record 350230 | sequence of insert
TACCCATACGATGTTCCAGATTACGCTCTCGAGATCTCTCAGCGTCGAGAGCAAGTGCCCTGTAGGACGG
TGAACAAGGAGGCCTTGTGCCACGGCCTTGGCCTGCTCCAGGTCCCCTCGGTGCTCTCACTGGACATCCA
AGCTCTCTACTTGTCCGGGAACCAACTGCAGAGCATCCTGGTCTCCCCACTGGGCTTCTATACAGCGCTT
CGTCACCTGGATTTAAGTGACAACCAGATTAGCTTCCTCCAGGCTGGGGTCTTCCAGGCCCTGCCCTACC
TGGAGCACCTTAACCTGGCCCACAATCGGCTTGCCACAGGCATGGCTCTCAACAGTGGTGGTCTGGGCCG
CCTGCCCCTTTTGGTCTCCCTGGACCTGTCTGGGAACAGCCTGCATGGCAATCTGGTGGAGCGACTGTTG
GGTGAGACCCCGAGGCTGCGTACGCTCTCACTGGCGGAGAACAGCCTCACTCGCCTGGCACGCCACACCT
TCTGGGGTATGCCAGCGGTGGAGCAATTAGACCTCCACAGCAATGTCCTCATGGATATCGAGGACGGTGC
CTTTGAGGCCCTGCCCCACCTGACTCACCTCAATCTCTCCAGAAACTCCCTCACCTGCATCTCAGACTTC
AGCCTCCAGCAGCTGCAGGTACTAGACTTGAGCTGCAACAGCATTGAGGCCTTCCAGACGGCCCCGGAAC
CACAGGCCCAGTTCCAGTTGGCCTGGCTCGACCTCCGGGAGAACAAGCTGCTCCACTTCCCTGACCTGGC
CGTGTTCCCGAGACTCATCTACCTGAATGTGTCTAACAACCTCATCCAGCTCCCTGCGGGGCTGCCCCGG
GGCAGTGAGGACCTCCACGCACCCTCTGAAGGCTGGTCAGCCTCTCCACTGTCCAACCCCAGCCGGAATG
CCAGCACCCACCCTCTCTCCCAGCTCCTGAACCTGGATCTGAGTTACAATGAGATCGAACTGGTCCCTGC
TAGCTTTCTTGAACACCTGACCTCCCTGCGCTTCCTCAACCTCAGCAGAAACTGCCTGCGATCCTTTGAG
GCTCGACAAGTGGACTCCCTGCCCTGCCTGGTGCTTTTGGACTTGAGCCACAATGTGCTGGAAGCATTAG
AACTGGGTACCAAAGTCCTAGGGTCCCTGCAGACGTTGCTTCTGCAGGACAATGCCTTGCAAGAACTTCC
ACCCTATACCTTTGCCAGCCTGGCCAGCCTGCAGAGGCTAAACCTACAGGGGAACCAGGTCAGTCCCTGT
GGGGGGCCAGCAGAACCAGGTCCCCCGGGCTGTGTGGACTTCTCTGGGATCCCCACCCTTCATGTTCTTA
ACATGGCAGGGAACTCGATGGGAATGCTCAGGGCGGGCAGCTTCCTTCACACCCCACTTACAGAGCTGGA
CCTCTCCACCAATCCTGGTCTGGATGTGGCCACGGGAGCCCTGGTGGGCCTGGAGGCATCCTTAGAGGTA
CTGGAGCTTCAAGGCAACGGGCTGACTGTCTTGAGAGTGGACTTGCCCTGCTTTCTCCGTCTCAAGCGCC
TTAACCTTGCTGAGAACCAGTTAAGCCACCTGCCCGCTTGGACGCGGGCTGTGTCCCTGGAGGTGCTAGA
TCTGCGGAACAACAGCTTCAGCCTCCTGCCAGGCAATGCCATGGGTGGCCTGGAGACCAGTCTCCGGCGG
CTGTACTTGCAGGGAAATCCACTCAGCTGCTGTGGCAATGGCTGGCTGGCGGCCCAGCTGCACCAGGGCA
GAGTGGATGTGGATGCTACTCAGGACCTAATCTGCCGCTTTGGCTCCCAGGAGGAGTTGTCCCTGAGCCT
AGTGCGTCCAGAGGATTGCGAGAAGGGAGGGCTGAAGAATGTCAACCTCATCCTCCTCCTCAGCTTCACA
CTGGTCTCTGCCATCGTCCTCACCACGCTGGCCACCATCTGCTTCCTCCGCCGGCAGAAGCTCAGCCAAC
AATACAAAGCCTGATAA
